>Addgene plasmid #223563 | pmCherry-Synaptojanin-1-145 | addgene full sequence | sequence record 444548 | Addgene NGS Result
TAGTTATTAATAGTAATCAATTACGGGGTCATTAGTTCATAGCCCATATATGGAGTTCCGCGTTACATAA
CTTACGGTAAATGGCCCGCCTGGCTGACCGCCCAACGACCCCCGCCCATTGACGTCAATAATGACGTATG
TTCCCATAGTAACGCCAATAGGGACTTTCCATTGACGTCAATGGGTGGAGTATTTACGGTAAACTGCCCA
CTTGGCAGTACATCAAGTGTATCATATGCCAAGTACGCCCCCTATTGACGTCAATGACGGTAAATGGCCC
GCCTGGCATTATGCCCAGTACATGACCTTATGGGACTTTCCTACTTGGCAGTACATCTACGTATTAGTCA
TCGCTATTACCATGGTGATGCGGTTTTGGCAGTACATCAATGGGCGTGGATAGCGGTTTGACTCACGGGG
ATTTCCAAGTCTCCACCCCATTGACGTCAATGGGAGTTTGTTTTGGCACCAAAATCAACGGGACTTTCCA
AAATGTCGTAACAACTCCGCCCCATTGACGCAAATGGGCGGTAGGCGTGTACGGTGGGAGGTCTATATAA
GCAGAGCTGGTTTAGTGAACCGTCAGATCCGCTAGCGCTACCGGTCGCCACCATGGGCCATCACCATCAC
CATCACAGCGGCAGCGAGAACCTGTACTTCCAGGGCGTGAGCAAGGGCGAGGAGGATAACATGGCCATCA
TCAAGGAGTTCATGCGCTTCAAGGTGCACATGGAGGGCTCCGTGAACGGCCACGAGTTCGAGATCGAGGG
CGAGGGCGAGGGCCGCCCCTACGAGGGCACCCAGACCGCCAAGCTGAAGGTGACCAAGGGTGGCCCCCTG
CCCTTCGCCTGGGACATCCTGTCCCCTCAGTTCATGTACGGCTCCAAGGCCTACGTGAAGCACCCCGCCG
ACATCCCCGACTACTTGAAGCTGTCCTTCCCCGAGGGCTTCAAGTGGGAGCGCGTGATGAACTTCGAGGA
CGGCGGCGTGGTGACCGTGACCCAGGACTCCTCCCTGCAGGACGGCGAGTTCATCTACAAGGTGAAGCTG
CGCGGCACCAACTTCCCCTCCGACGGCCCCGTAATGCAGAAGAAGACCATGGGCTGGGAGGCCTCCTCCG
AGCGGATGTACCCCGAGGACGGCGCCCTGAAGGGCGAGATCAAGCAGAGGCTGAAGCTGAAGGACGGCGG
CCACTACGACGCTGAGGTCAAGACCACCTACAAGGCCAAGAAGCCCGTGCAGCTGCCCGGCGCCTACAAC
GTCAACATCAAGTTGGACATCACCTCCCACAACGAGGACTACACCATCGTGGAACAGTACGAACGCGCCG
AGGGCCGCCACTCCACCGGCGGCATGGACGAGCTGTACAAGTCCGGACTCGGCGGCCACCGCTGGATCCT
GGAGGTGCTGTTCCAGGGCCCCAGATCTATGAACTACCTGCGCCGCCGCCTGAGCGACAGCAACTTCATG
GCCAACCTGCCCAACGGCTACATGACCGACCTGCAGCGCCCCCCCCCCCCCCCCCCCCCCCCCGGCGCCC
ACAGCCCCGGCGCCACCCCCGGCCCCGGCACCGCCACCGCCGAGCGCAGCAGCGGCGTGGCCCCCGCCGC
CAGCCCCGCCGCCCCCAGCCCCGGCAGCAGCGGCGGCGGCGGCTTCTTCAGCAGCCTGAGCAACGCCGTG
AAGCAGACCACCGCCGCCGCCGCCGCCACCTTCAGCGAGCAGGTGGGCGGCGGCAGCGGCGGCGCCGGCC
GCGGCGGCGCCGCCAGCCGCGTGCTGCTGGTGATCGACGAGCCCCACACCGACTGGGCCAAGTACTTCAA
GGGCAAGAAGATCCACGGCGAGATCGACATCAAGGTGGAGCAGGCCGAGTTCAGCGACCTGAACCTGGTG
GCCCACGCCAACGGCGGCTTCAGCGTGGACATGGAGGTGCTGCGCAACGGCGTGAAGGTGGTGCGCAGCC
TGAAGCCCGACTTCGTGCTGATCCGCCAGCACGCCTTCAGCATGGCCCGCAACGGCGACTACCGCAGCCT
GGTGATCGGCCTGCAGTACGCCGGCATCCCCAGCGTGAACAGCCTGCACAGCGTGTACAACTTCTGCGAC
AAGCCCTGGGTGTTCGCCCAGATGGTGCGCCTGCACAAGAAGCTGGGCACCGAGGAGTTCCCCCTGATCG
ACCAGACCTTCTACCCCAACCACAAGGAGATGCTGAGCAGCACCACCTACCCCGTGGTGGTGAAGATGGG
CCACGCCCACAGCGGCATGGGCAAGGTGAAGGTGGACAACCAGCACGACTTCCAGGACATCGCCAGCGTG
GTGGCCCTGACCAAGACCTACGCCACCGCCGAGCCCTTCATCGACGCCAAGTACGACGTGCGCGTGCAGA
AGATCGGCCAGAACTACAAGGCCTACATGCGCACCAGCGTGAGCGGCAACTGGAAGACCAACACCGGCAG
CGCCATGCTGGAGCAGATCGCCATGAGCGACCGCTACAAGCTGTGGGTGGACACCTGCAGCGAGATATTC
GGCGGCCTGGACATCTGCGCCGTGGAGGCCCTGCACGGCAAGGACGGCCGCGACCACATCATCGAGGTGG
TGGGCAGCAGCATGCCCCTGATCGGCGACCACCAGGACGAGGACAAGCAGCTGATCGTGGAGCTGGTGGT
GAACAAGATGGCCCAGGCCCTGCCCCGCCAGCGCCAGCGCGACGCCAGCCCCGGCCGCGGCAGCCACGGC
CAGACCCCCAGCCCCGGCGCCCTGCCCCTGGGCCGCCAGACCAGCCAGCAGCCCGCCGGCCCCCCCGCCC
AGCAGCGCCCCCCCCCCCAGGGCGGCCCCCCCCAGCCCGGCCCCGGCCCCCAGCGCCAGGGCCCCCCCCT
GCAGCAGCGCCCCCCCCCCCAGGGCCAGCAGCACCTGAGCGGCCTGGGCCCCCCCGCCGGCAGCCCCCTG
CCCCAGCGCCTGCCCAGCCCCACCAGCGCCCCCCAGCAGCCCGCCAGCCAGGCCGCCCCCCCCACCCAGG
GCCAGGGCCGCCAGAGCCGCCCCGTGGCCGGCGGCCCCGGCGCCCCCCCCGCCGCCCGCCCCCCCGCCAG
CCCCAGCCCCCAGCGCCAGGCCGGCCCCCCCCAGGCCACCCGCCAGACCAGCGTGAGCGGCCCCGCCCCC
CCCAAGGCCAGCGGCGCCCCCCCCGGCGGCCAGCAGCGCCAGGGCCCCCCCCAGAAGCCCCCCGGCCCCG
CCGGCCCCACCCGCCAGGCCAGCCAGGCCGGCCCCGTGCCCCGCACCGGCCCCCCCACCACCCAGCAGCC
CCGCCCCAGCGGCCCCGGCCCCGCCGGCCGCCCCAAGCCCCAGCTGGCCCAGAAGCCCAGCCAGGACGTG
CCCCCCCCCGCCACCGCCGCCGCCGGCGGCCCCCCCCACCCCCAGCTGAACAAGAGCCAGAGCCTGACCA
ACGCCTTCAACCTGCCCGAGCCCGCCCCCCCCCGCCCCAGCCTGAGCCAGGACGAGGTGAAGGCCGAGAC
CATCCGCAGCCTGCGCAAGAGCTTCGCCAGCCTGTTCAGCGACTGATAAGAGCTCAAGCTTCGAATTCTG
CAGTCGACGGTACCGCGGGCCCGGGATCCACCGGATCTAGATAACTGATCATAATCAGCCATACCACATT
TGTAGAGGTTTTACTTGCTTTAAAAAACCTCCCACACCTCCCCCTGAACCTGAAACATAAAATGAATGCA
ATTGTTGTTGTTAACTTGTTTATTGCAGCTTATAATGGTTACAAATAAAGCAATAGCATCACAAATTTCA
CAAATAAAGCATTTTTTTCACTGCATTCTAGTTGTGGTTTGTCCAAACTCATCAATGTATCTTAACGCGT
AAATTGTAAGCGTTAATATTTTGTTAAAATTCGCGTTAAATTTTTGTTAAATCAGCTCATTTTTTAACCA
ATAGGCCGAAATCGGCAAAATCCCTTATAAATCAAAAGAATAGACCGAGATAGGGT
[37 nt withheld, positions 3977-4013]
AAAGAACGTGGACTCCAACGTCAAAGG
[49 nt withheld, positions 4041-4089]
T
[91 nt withheld, positions 4091-4181]
G
[124 nt withheld, positions 4183-4306]
CAGGTGGCACTTTTCGGGGAAATGTGCGCGGAACCCCTATTTGTTTATTTTTCTAAATACATTCAAATAT
GTATCCGCTCATGAGACAATAACCCTGATAAATGCTTCAATAATATTGAAAAAGGAAGAGTCCTGAGGCG
GAAAGAACCAGCTGTGGAATGTGTGTCAGTTAGGGTGTGGAAAGTCCCCAGGCTCCCCAGCAGGCAGAAG
TATGCAAAGCATGCATCTCAATTAGTCAGCAACCAGGTGTGGAAAGTCCCCAGGCTCCCCAGCAGGCAGA
AGTATGCAAAGCATGCATCTCAATTAGTCAGCAACCATAGTCCCGCCCCTAACTCCGCCCATCCCGCCCC
TAACTCCGCCCAGTTCCGCCCATTCTCCGCCCCATGGCTGACTAATTTTTTTTATTTATGCAGAGGCCGA
GGCCGCCTCGGCCTCTGAGCTATTCCAGAAGTAGTGAGGAGGCTTTTTTGGAGGCCTAGGCTTTTGCAAA
GATCGATCAAGAGACAGGATGAGGATCGTTTCGCATGATTGAACAAGATGGATTGCACGCAGGTTCTCCG
GCCGCTTGGGTGGAGAGGCTATTCGGCTATGACTGGGCACAACAGACAATCGGCTGCTCTGATGCCGCCG
TGTTCCGGCTGTCAGCGCAGGGGCGCCCGGTTCTTTTTGTCAAGACCGACCTGTCCGGTGCCCTGAATGA
ACTGCAAGACGAGGCAGCGCGGCTATCGTGGCTGGCCACGACGGGCGTTCCTTGCGCAGCTGTGCTCGAC
GTTGTCACTGAAGCGGGAAGGGACTGGCTGCTATTGGGCGAAGTGCCGGGGCAGGATCTCCTGTCATCTC
ACCTTGCTCCTGCCGAGAAAGTATCCATCATGGCTGATGCAATGCGGCGGCTGCATACGCTTGATCCGGC
TACCTGCCCATTCGACCACCAAGCGAAACATCGCATCGAGCGAGCACGTACTCGGATGGAAGCCGGTCTT
GTCGATCAGGATGATCTGGACGAAGAGCATCAGGGGCTCGCGCCAGCCGAACTGTTCGCCAGGCTCAAGG
CGAGCATGCCCGACGGCGAGGATCTCGTCGTGACCCATGGCGATGCCTGCTTGCCGAATATCATGGTGGA
AAATGGCCGCTTTTCTGGATTCATCGACTGTGGCCGGCTGGGTGTGGCGGACCGCTATCAGGACATAGCG
TTGGCTACCCGTGATATTGCTGAAGAGCTTGGCGGCGAATGGGCTGACCGCTTCCTCGTGCTTTACGGTA
TCGCCGCTCCCGATTCGCAGCGCATCGCCTTCTATCGCCTTCTTGACGAGTTCTTCTGAGCGGGACTCTG
GGGTTCGAAATGACCGACCAAGCGACGCCCAACCTGCCATCACGAGATTTCGATTCCACCGCCGCCTTCT
ATGAAAGGTTGGGCTTCGGAATCGTTTTCCGGGACGCCGGCTGGATGATCCTCCAGCGCGGGGATCTCAT
GCTGGAGTTCTTCGCCCACCCTAGGGGGAGGCTAACTGAAACACGGAAGGAGACAATACCGGAAGGAACC
CGCGCTATGACGGCAATAAAAAGACAGAATAAAACGCACGGTGTTGGGTCGTTTGTTCATAAACGCGGGG
TTCGGTCCCAGGGCTGGCACTCTGTCGATACCCCACCGAGACCCCATTGGGGCCAATACGCCCGCGTTTC
TTCCTTTTCCCCACCCCACCCCCCAAGTTCGGGTGAAGGCCCAGGGCTCGCAGCCAACGTCGGGGCGGCA
GGCCCTGCCATAGCCTCAGGTTACTCATATATACTTTAGATTGATTTAAAACTTCATTTTTAATTTAAAA
GGATCTAGGTGAAGATCCTTTTTGATAATCTCATGACCAAAATCCCTTAACGTGAGTTTTCGTTCCACTG
AGCGTCAGACCCCGTAGAAAAGATCAAAGGATCTTCTTGAGATCCTTTTTTTCTGCGCGTAATCTGCTGC
TTGCAAACAAAAAAACCACCGCTACCAGCGGTGGTTTGTTTGCCGGATCAAGAGCTACCAACTCTTTTTC
CGAAGGTAACTGGCTTCAGCAGAGCGCAGATACCAAATACTGTTCTTCTAGTGTAGCCGTAGTTAGGCCA
CCACTTCAAGAACTCTGTAGCACCGCCTACATACCTCGCTCTGCTAATCCTGTTACCAGTGGCTGCTGCC
AGTGGCGATAAGTCGTGTCTTACCGGGTTGGACTCAAGACGATAGTTACCGGATAAGGCGCAGCGGTCGG
GCTGAACGGGGGGTTCGTGCACACAGCCCAGCTTGGAGCGAACGACCTACACCGAACTGAGATACCTACA
GCGTGAGCTATGAGAAAGCGCCACGCTTCCCGAAGGGAGAAAGGCGGACAGGTATCCGGTAAGCGGCAGG
GTCGGAACAGGAGAGCGCACGAGGGAGCTTCCAGGGGGAAACGCCTGGTATCTTTATAGTCCTGTCGGGT
TTCGCCACCTCTGACTTGAGCGTCGATTTTTGTGATGCTCGTCAGGGGGGCGGAGCCTATGGAAAAACGC
CAGCAACGCGGCCTTTTTACGGTTCCTGGCCTTTTGCTGGCCTTTTGCTCACATGTTCTTTCCTGCGTTA
TCCCCTGATTCTGTGGATAACCGTATTACCGCCATGCAT
Features (pLannotate 1.2.2; 16 found; start..end, strand, type, name):
     61..364     +  enhancer       CMV enhancer: human cytomegalovirus immediate early enhancer
    365..568     +  promoter       CMV promoter: human cytomegalovirus (CMV) immediate early promoter
    619..636     +  CDS            7xHis (fragment): 6xHis affinity tag
    667..1371    +  CDS            mCherry: mCherry is a basic (constitutively fluorescent) red fluorescent protein published in 2004, derived from Discosoma sp.. It is reported to be a very rapidly-maturing monomer with low acid sensitivity.
   1429..3543    +  CDS            SYN1: SYN1_HUMAN - Experimental evidence at protein level: Swiss-Prot protein existence level 1. Neuronal phosphoprotein that coats synaptic vesicles, binds to the cytoskeleton, and is believed to function in the regulation of neurotransmitter release. The complex formed with NOS1 and CAPON proteins is necessary for specific nitric-oxid functions at a presynaptic level. From Homo sapiens (Human).
   3550..3599    +  misc_feature   MCS (fragment): multiple cloning site
   3616..3700    +  CDS            large T antigen (fragment): large T antigen from SV40 (simian virus 40)
   3723..3844    +  polyA_signal   SV40 poly(A) signal: SV40 polyadenylation signal
   3878..4306    -  rep_origin     f1 ori (sequence partly withheld): f1 bacteriophage origin of replication; arrow indicates direction of (+) strand synthesis
   4333..4437    +  promoter       AmpR promoter: bla
   4439..4796    +  promoter       SV40 promoter: SV40 enhancer and early promoter
   4831..5625    +  CDS            NeoR/KanR: aminoglycoside phosphotransferase from Tn5; aph(3')-II (or nptII); confers resistance to neomycin, kanamycin, and G418 (Geneticin®)
   5646..5798    +  CDS            ble (fragment): BLE_KLEPN - Experimental evidence at protein level: Swiss-Prot protein existence level 1. Binding protein with a strong affinity to the bleomycin family of antibiotics. Binds to CL990; an antimitotic-antibiotic compound. From Klebsiella pneumoniae.
   5857..5904    +  polyA_signal   HSV TK poly(A) signal: herpes simplex virus thymidine kinase polyadenylation signal (Cole and Stacy, 1985)
   5995..6011    -  polyA_signal   bGH poly(A) signal (fragment): bovine growth hormone polyadenylation signal
   6233..6821    +  rep_origin     ori: high-copy-number ColE1/pMB1/pBR322/pUC origin of replication
