[The description below was written by a language model from this plasmid's Addgene catalogue record and pLannotate feature annotations shown in this document.]
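Description:
pmCherry-Synaptojanin-1-145 is a mammalian expression plasmid built on the pmCherry-C1 backbone, catalogued as carrying human SYNJ1 (synaptojanin-1; the name points to the 145 kDa isoform) fused at its N terminus to a His tag and mCherry. In the sequenced record (about 6.9 kb), the CMV immediate-early enhancer and promoter drive a single reading frame that begins with a short polyhistidine tag, continues into the red fluorescent protein mCherry, and then enters the insert. This is followed by remnants of the multiple cloning site and the SV40 polyadenylation signal.

There is a discrepancy between the catalogue entry and the feature table. The automated annotation labels the roughly 2.1 kb insert as human SYN1 (synapsin-1, a synaptic vesicle phosphoprotein) rather than SYNJ1. An insert of that length is also considerably shorter than would be expected for a coding sequence producing a 145 kDa protein. The record does not resolve whether this reflects a mislabelled sequence, a different insert or an annotation artefact, so the identity of the insert should be verified before use.

The backbone carries the high-copy ColE1/pUC origin for propagation in E. coli and an f1 origin. Its NeoR/KanR cassette is driven by a bacterial promoter and the SV40 early promoter in tandem and terminated by the HSV TK polyadenylation signal, giving kanamycin selection in bacteria and G418 selection in mammalian cells. As described, the construct is intended for expressing fluorescently tagged synaptojanin-1 to visualise its localisation in live or fixed cells. The associated work concerns a Parkinsonism-linked Sac domain mutation and ciliary properties in iPSC-derived dopaminergic neurons.
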