Addgene plasmid #223563: pmCherry-Synaptojanin-1-145
Depositing lab: Pietro De Camilli. Publication: Parkinsonism Sac domain mutation in Synaptojanin-1 affects ciliary properties in iPSC-derived dopaminergic neurons. Mohd Rafiq N, Fujise K, Rosenfeld MS, Xu P, De Camilli P. Proc Natl Acad Sci U S A. 2024 Apr 23;121(17):e2318943121. doi: 10.1073/pnas.2318943121. Epub 2024 Apr 18. PubMed 38635628.
Backbone
  Vector backbone: pmCherry-C1
  Vector type: Mammalian Expression
Growth in bacteria
  Bacterial resistance: Kanamycin, 50 μg/mL
  Growth temperature: 37°C
  Growth strain: DH5alpha
  Copy number: High Copy
Gene/Insert
  Gene/Insert name: SYNJ1
  Species: H. sapiens (human)
  Entrez Gene: SYNJ1 (a.k.a. DEE53, EIEE53, INPP5G, PARK20)
  Tag / fusion protein: His (N terminal on insert); mCherry (N terminal on insert)
Terms and licenses: Academic/Nonprofit Terms; Industry Terms: Not Available to Industry
How to cite: pmCherry-Synaptojanin-1-145 was a gift from Pietro De Camilli (Addgene plasmid # 223563 ; http://n2t.net/addgene:223563 ; RRID:Addgene_223563)
